>Addgene plasmid #112108 | pEGFP-N1 Dynamin1 D406A M407A F409A | addgene full sequence | sequence record 213761 | Addgene NGS Result
TAATAGTAATCAATTACGGGGTCATTAGTTCATAGCCCATATATGGAGTTCCGCGTTACATAACTTACGG
TAAATGGCCCGCCTGGCTGACCGCCCAACGACCCCCGCCCATTGACGTCAATAATGACGTATGTTCCCAT
AGTAACGCCAATAGGGACTTTCCATTGACGTCAATGGGTGGAGTATTTACGGTAAACTGCCCACTTGGCA
GTACATCAAGTGTATCATATGCCAAGTACGCCCCCTATTGACGTCAATGACGGTAAATGGCCCGCCTGGC
ATTATGCCCAGTACATGACCTTATGGGACTTTCCTACTTGGCAGTACATCTACGTATTAGTCATCGCTAT
TACCATGGTGATGCGGTTTTGGCAGTACATCAATGGGCGTGGATAGCGGTTTGACTCACGGGGATTTCCA
AGTCTCCACCCCATTGACGTCAATGGGAGTTTGTTTTGGCACCAAAATCAACGGGACTTTCCAAAATGTC
GTAACAACTCCGCCCCATTGACGCAAATGGGCGGTAGGCGTGTACGGTGGGAGGTCTATATAAGCAGAGC
TGGTTTAGTGAACCGTCAGATCCGCTAGCGCTACCGGACTCAGATCCTGCCATGGGCAACCGCGGCATGG
AAGATCTCATCCCGCTGGTCAACCGGCTGCAAGACGCCTTCTCTGCCATCGGCCAGAACGCGGACCTCGA
CCTGCCGCAGATCGCTGTGGTGGGCGGCCAGAGCGCCGGCAAGAGCTCGGTGCTCGAGAATTTCGTAGGC
AGGGACTTCTTGCCTCGAGGATCTGGCATTGTTACCCGACGTCCCCTGGTCTTGCAGCTGGTCAATGCAA
CCACAGAATATGCCGAGTTCCTGCACTGCAAGGGAAAGAAATTCACCGACTTCGAGGAGGTGCGCCTTGA
GATCGAGGCCGAGACCGACAGGGTCACCGGCACCAACAAGGGCATCTCGCCGGTGCCTATCAACCTCCGC
GTCTACTCGCCGCACGTGCTGAACCTGACCCTGGTGGACCTGCCCGGAATGACCAAGGTCCCGGTGGGGG
ACCAACCTCCCGACATCGAGTTCCAGATCCGAGACATGCTTATGCAGTTTGTCACCAAGGAGAACTGCCT
CATCCTGGCCGTGTCCCCCGCCAACTCTGACCTGGCCAATTCTGACGCCCTCAAGGTCGCCAAGGAGGTG
GACCCCCAGGGCCAGCGCACCATCGGGGTCATCACCAAGCTGGACCTGATGGACGAGGGCACAGATGCCC
GTGATGTGCTGGAGAACAAGCTGCTCCCCCTGCGCAGAGGCTACATTGGAGTGGTGAACCGGAGCCAGAA
GGACATTGATGGCAAGAAGGACATTACCGCCGCCTTGGCTGCTGAACGAAAGTTCTTCCTCTCCCATCCA
TCTTATCGCCACTTGGCTGACCGTATGGGCACGCCCTACCTGCAGAAGGTCCTCAATCAGCAACTGACGA
ACCACATCCGGGACACACTGCCGGGGCTGCGGAACAAGCTGCAGAGCCAGCTACTGTCCATTGAGAAGGA
GGTGGAGGAATACAAGAACTTCCGCCCTGATGACCCAGCTCGCAAGACCAAGGCCCTGCTGCAGATGGTC
CAGCAGTTTGCCGTAGACTTTGAGAAGCGCATTGAGGGCTCAGGAGATCAGATCGACACCTACGAACTGT
CAGGGGGAGCCCGCATTAACCGAATCTTCCACGAGCGCTTCCCTTTCGAGCTGGTCAAGATGGAGTTTGA
TGAGAAGGAACTCCGAAGGGAGATCAGCTATGCTATCAAGAATATCCATGGCATTAGAACGGGGCTGTTT
ACCCCAGCCGCCGCCGCCGAGACCATTGTGAAAAAGCAGGTGAAGAAGATCCGAGAACCGTGTCTCAAGT
GTGTGGACATGGTTATCTCGGAGCTAATCAGCACCGTTAGACAGTGCACCAAGAAGCTCCAGCAGTACCC
GCGGCTACGGGAGGAGATGGAGCGCATCGTGACCACCCACATCCGGGAGCGCGAGGGCCGCACTAAGGAG
CAGGTCATGCTTCTCATCGATATCGAGCTGGCTTACATGAACACCAACCATGAGGACTTCATAGGCTTTG
CCAATGCTCAGCAGAGGAGCAACCAGATGAACAAGAAGAAGACTTCAGGGAACCAGGATGAGATTCTGGT
CATCCGCAAGGGCTGGCTGACTATCAATAATATTGGCATCATGAAAGGGGGCTCCAAGGAGTACTGGTTT
GTGCTGACTGCTGAGAATCTGTCCTGGTACAAGGATGATGAGGAGAAAGAGAAGAAATACATGCTGTCTG
TGGACAACCTCAAGCTGCGGGACGTGGAGAAGGGCTTTATGTCGAGCAAGCATATCTTTGCCCTCTTTAA
CACGGAGCAGAGGAATGTCTACAAGGATTATCGGCAGCTGGAGCTAGCCTGTGAGACACAGGAGGAGGTG
GACAGCTGGAAGGCCTCCTTCCTGAGGGCTGGCGTGTACCCTGAGCGTGTTGGGGACAAAGAGAAAGCCA
GCGAGACCGAGGAGAATGGCTCCGACAGCTTCATGCATTCCATGGACCCACAGCTGGAACGGCAAGTGGA
GACCATCCGGAATCTTGTGGACTCATACATGGCCATTGTCAACAAGACCGTGAGGGACCTCATGCCCAAG
ACCATCATGCACCTCATGATTAACAATACCAAGGAGTTCATCTTCTCGGAGCTGCTGGCCAACCTGTACT
CGTGTGGGGACCAGAACACGCTGATGGAGGAGTCGGCGGAGCAGGCACAGCGGCGCGACGAGATGCTGCG
CATGTACCACGCACTGAAGGAGGCGCTCAGCATCATCGGCAACATCAACACGACCACCGTCAGCACGCCC
ATGCCCCCGCCCGTGGACGACTCCTGGCTGCAGGTGCAGAGCGTACCGGCCGGACGCAGGTCGCCCACGT
CCAGCCCCACGCCGCAGCGCCGAGCCCCCGCCGTGCCCCCAGCCCGGCCCGGGTCGCGGGGCCCTGCTCC
TGGGCCTCCGCCTGCTGGGTCCGCCCTGGGGGGGGCGCCCCCCGTGCCCTCCAGGCCGGGGGCTTCCCCT
GACCCTTTCGGCCCTCCCCCTCAGGTGCCCTCGCGCCCCAACCGCGCCCCGCCCGGGGTCCCCAGCCGAT
CGGGTCAGGCAAGTCCATCCCGTCCTGAGAGCCCCAGGCCCCCCTTCGACAAGCTTCGAATTCTGCAGTC
GACGGTACCGCGGGCCCGGGATCCACCGGTCGCCACCATGGTGAGCAAGGGCGAGGAGCTGTTCACCGGG
GTGGTGCCCATCCTGGTCGAGCTGGACGGCGACGTAAACGGCCACAAGTTCAGCGTGTCCGGCGAGGGCG
AGGGCGATGCCACCTACGGCAAGCTGACCCTGAAGTTCATCTGCACCACCGGCAAGCTGCCCGTGCCCTG
GCCCACCCTCGTGACCACCCTGACCTACGGCGTGCAGTGCTTCAGCCGCTACCCCGACCACATGAAGCAG
CACGACTTCTTCAAGTCCGCCATGCCCGAAGGCTACGTCCAGGAGCGCACCATCTTCTTCAAGGACGACG
GCAACTACAAGACCCGCGCCGAGGTGAAGTTCGAGGGCGACACCCTGGTGAACCGCATCGAGCTGAAGGG
CATCGACTTCAAGGAGGACGGCAACATCCTGGGGCACAAGCTGGAGTACAACTACAACAGCCACAACGTC
TATATCATGGCCGACAAGCAGAAGAACGGCATCAAGGTGAACTTCAAGATCCGCCACAACATCGAGGACG
GCAGCGTGCAGCTCGCCGACCACTACCAGCAGAACACCCCCATCGGCGACGGCCCCGTGCTGCTGCCCGA
CAACCACTACCTGAGCACCCAGTCCGCCCTGAGCAAAGACCCCAACGAGAAGCGCGATCACATGGTCCTG
CTGGAGTTCGTGACCGCCGCCGGGATCACTCTCGGCATGGACGAGCTGTACAAGTAAAGCGGCCGCGACT
CTAGATCATAATCAGCCATACCACATTTGTAGAGGTTTTACTTGCTTTAAAAAACCTCCCACACCTCCCC
CTGAACCTGAAACATAAAATGAATGCAATTGTTGTTGTTAACTTGTTTATTGCAGCTTATAATGGTTACA
AATAAAGCAATAGCATCACAAATTTCACAAATAAAGCATTTTTTTCACTGCATTCTAGTTGTGGTTTGTC
CAAACTCATCAATGTATCTTAAGGCGTAAATTGTAAGCGTTAATATTTTGTTAAAATTCGCGTTAAATTT
TTGTTAAATCAGCTCATTTTTTAACCAATAGGCCGAAATCGGCAAAATCCCTTATAAATCAAAAGAATAG
ACCGAGATAGGGT
[37 nt withheld, positions 4354-4390]
AAAGAACGTGGACTCCAACGTCAAAGG
[49 nt withheld, positions 4418-4466]
T
[91 nt withheld, positions 4468-4558]
G
[124 nt withheld, positions 4560-4683]
CAGGTGGCACTTTTCGGGGAAATGTGCGCGGAACCCCTATTTGTTTATTTTTCTAAATACATTCAAATAT
GTATCCGCTCATGAGACAATAACCCTGATAAATGCTTCAATAATATTGAAAAAGGAAGAGTCCTGAGGCG
GAAAGAACCAGCTGTGGAATGTGTGTCAGTTAGGGTGTGGAAAGTCCCCAGGCTCCCCAGCAGGCAGAAG
TATGCAAAGCATGCATCTCAATTAGTCAGCAACCAGGTGTGGAAAGTCCCCAGGCTCCCCAGCAGGCAGA
AGTATGCAAAGCATGCATCTCAATTAGTCAGCAACCATAGTCCCGCCCCTAACTCCGCCCATCCCGCCCC
TAACTCCGCCCAGTTCCGCCCATTCTCCGCCCCATGGCTGACTAATTTTTTTTATTTATGCAGAGGCCGA
GGCCGCCTCGGCCTCTGAGCTATTCCAGAAGTAGTGAGGAGGCTTTTTTGGAGGCCTAGGCTTTTGCAAA
GATCGATCAAGAGACAGGATGAGGATCGTTTCGCATGATTGAACAAGATGGATTGCACGCAGGTTCTCCG
GCCGCTTGGGTGGAGAGGCTATTCGGCTATGACTGGGCACAACAGACAATCGGCTGCTCTGATGCCGCCG
TGTTCCGGCTGTCAGCGCAGGGGCGCCCGGTTCTTTTTGTCAAGACCGACCTGTCCGGTGCCCTGAATGA
ACTGCAAGACGAGGCAGCGCGGCTATCGTGGCTGGCCACGACGGGCGTTCCTTGCGCAGCTGTGCTCGAC
GTTGTCACTGAAGCGGGAAGGGACTGGCTGCTATTGGGCGAAGTGCCGGGGCAGGATCTCCTGTCATCTC
ACCTTGCTCCTGCCGAGAAAGTATCCATCATGGCTGATGCAATGCGGCGGCTGCATACGCTTGATCCGGC
TACCTGCCCATTCGACCACCAAGCGAAACATCGCATCGAGCGAGCACGTACTCGGATGGAAGCCGGTCTT
GTCGATCAGGATGATCTGGACGAAGAGCATCAGGGGCTCGCGCCAGCCGAACTGTTCGCCAGGCTCAAGG
CGAGCATGCCCGACGGCGAGGATCTCGTCGTGACCCATGGCGATGCCTGCTTGCCGAATATCATGGTGGA
AAATGGCCGCTTTTCTGGATTCATCGACTGTGGCCGGCTGGGTGTGGCGGACCGCTATCAGGACATAGCG
TTGGCTACCCGTGATATTGCTGAAGAGCTTGGCGGCGAATGGGCTGACCGCTTCCTCGTGCTTTACGGTA
TCGCCGCTCCCGATTCGCAGCGCATCGCCTTCTATCGCCTTCTTGACGAGTTCTTCTGAGCGGGACTCTG
GGGTTCGAAATGACCGACCAAGCGACGCCCAACCTGCCATCACGAGATTTCGATTCCACCGCCGCCTTCT
ATGAAAGGTTGGGCTTCGGAATCGTTTTCCGGGACGCCGGCTGGATGATCCTCCAGCGCGGGGATCTCAT
GCTGGAGTTCTTCGCCCACCCTAGGGGGAGGCTAACTGAAACACGGAAGGAGACAATACCGGAAGGAACC
CGCGCTATGACGGCAATAAAAAGACAGAATAAAACGCACGGTGTTGGGTCGTTTGTTCATAAACGCGGGG
TTCGGTCCCAGGGCTGGCACTCTGTCGATACCCCACCGAGACCCCATTGGGGCCAATACGCCCGCGTTTC
TTCCTTTTCCCCACCCCACCCCCCAAGTTCGGGTGAAGGCCCAGGGCTCGCAGCCAACGTCGGGGCGGCA
GGCCCTGCCATAGCCTCAGGTTACTCATATATACTTTAGATTGATTTAAAACTTCATTTTTAATTTAAAA
GGATCTAGGTGAAGATCCTTTTTGATAATCTCATGACCAAAATCCCTTAACGTGAGTTTTCGTTCCACTG
AGCGTCAGACCCCGTAGAAAAGATCAAAGGATCTTCTTGAGATCCTTTTTTTCTGCGCGTAATCTGCTGC
TTGCAAACAAAAAAACCACCGCTACCAGCGGTGGTTTGTTTGCCGGATCAAGAGCTACCAACTCTTTTTC
CGAAGGTAACTGGCTTCAGCAGAGCGCAGATACCAAATACTGTTCTTCTAGTGTAGCCGTAGTTAGGCCA
CCACTTCAAGAACTCTGTAGCACCGCCTACATACCTCGCTCTGCTAATCCTGTTACCAGTGGCTGCTGCC
AGTGGCGATAAGTCGTGTCTTACCGGGTTGGACTCAAGACGATAGTTACCGGATAAGGCGCAGCGGTCGG
GCTGAACGGGGGGTTCGTGCACACAGCCCAGCTTGGAGCGAACGACCTACACCGAACTGAGATACCTACA
GCGTGAGCTATGAGAAAGCGCCACGCTTCCCGAAGGGAGAAAGGCGGACAGGTATCCGGTAAGCGGCAGG
GTCGGAACAGGAGAGCGCACGAGGGAGCTTCCAGGGGGAAACGCCTGGTATCTTTATAGTCCTGTCGGGT
TTCGCCACCTCTGACTTGAGCGTCGATTTTTGTGATGCTCGTCAGGGGGGCGGAGCCTATGGAAAAACGC
CAGCAACGCGGCCTTTTTACGGTTCCTGGCCTTTTGCTGGCCTTTTGCTCACATGTTCTTTCCTGCGTTA
TCCCCTGATTCTGTGGATAACCGTATTACCGCCATGCATTAGTTAT
Features (pLannotate 1.2.2; 16 found; start..end, strand, type, name):
     54..357     +  enhancer       CMV enhancer: human cytomegalovirus immediate early enhancer
    358..561     +  promoter       CMV promoter: human cytomegalovirus (CMV) immediate early promoter
    584..606     +  misc_feature   MCS (fragment): multiple cloning site
    612..3200    +  CDS            DNM1: DYN1_HUMAN - Also known as DNM. Experimental evidence at protein level: Swiss-Prot protein existence level 1. Microtubule-associated force-producing protein involved in producing microtubule bundles and able to bind and hydrolyze GTP. Most probably involved in vesicular trafficking processes. Involved in receptor-mediated endocytosis. From Homo sapiens (Human).
   3200..3244    +  misc_feature   MCS (fragment): multiple cloning site
   3258..3977    +  CDS            EGFP: the original enhanced GFP (Yang et al., 1996) mammalian codon-optimized
   3994..4077    +  CDS            large T antigen (fragment): large T antigen from SV40 (simian virus 40)
   4100..4221    +  polyA_signal   SV40 poly(A) signal: SV40 polyadenylation signal
   4255..4683    -  rep_origin     f1 ori (sequence partly withheld): f1 bacteriophage origin of replication; arrow indicates direction of (+) strand synthesis
   4710..4814    +  promoter       AmpR promoter: bla
   4816..5173    +  promoter       SV40 promoter: SV40 enhancer and early promoter
   5208..6002    +  CDS            NeoR/KanR: aminoglycoside phosphotransferase from Tn5; aph(3')-II (or nptII); confers resistance to neomycin, kanamycin, and G418 (Geneticin®)
   6023..6175    +  CDS            ble (fragment): BLE_KLEPN - Experimental evidence at protein level: Swiss-Prot protein existence level 1. Binding protein with a strong affinity to the bleomycin family of antibiotics. Binds to CL990; an antimitotic-antibiotic compound. From Klebsiella pneumoniae.
   6234..6281    +  polyA_signal   HSV TK poly(A) signal: herpes simplex virus thymidine kinase polyadenylation signal (Cole and Stacy, 1985)
   6372..6388    -  polyA_signal   bGH poly(A) signal (fragment): bovine growth hormone polyadenylation signal
   6610..7198    +  rep_origin     ori: high-copy-number ColE1/pMB1/pBR322/pUC origin of replication
