[The description below was written by a language model from this plasmid's Addgene catalogue record and pLannotate feature annotations shown in this document.]
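Description:
pEGFP-N1 Dynamin1 D406A M407A F409A is a mammalian expression plasmid of about 7.3 kb, built on the Clontech pEGFP-N1 backbone, that produces human dynamin 1 (DNM1) fused at its C terminus to EGFP. The DNM1 coding sequence sits between remnants of the multiple cloning site, downstream of the human cytomegalovirus immediate early enhancer and promoter. It is followed by a short linker derived from the polylinker and then by the mammalian codon-optimized EGFP open reading frame. The transcript is terminated by the SV40 polyadenylation signal. The insert carries three alanine substitutions, D406A, M407A and F409A. The record does not say what these changes do functionally. The associated publication concerns the cryo-EM structure of the dynamin polymer assembled on lipid membrane, so the mutant was presumably made to probe that structure.

The plasmid is propagated in E. coli through a high-copy ColE1/pUC-type origin and is selected with kanamycin. As in other pEGFP-N1 derivatives, a single Tn5 aminoglycoside phosphotransferase gene (NeoR/KanR) serves two hosts. A bacterial bla-type promoter drives it for kanamycin resistance in bacteria. An SV40 enhancer/early promoter, paired with the HSV TK polyadenylation signal, drives it in mammalian cells, where it allows G418 selection of stable transfectants. An f1 origin is also present and permits single-stranded DNA production. The short large T antigen, ble and bGH poly(A) fragments in the annotation are most likely partial matches to backbone sequence rather than functional elements. The construct is suited to transfecting cultured mammalian cells so that the localization and behaviour of the fluorescent mutant dynamin, a GTPase involved in receptor-mediated endocytosis, can be followed.
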