Addgene plasmid #112108: pEGFP-N1 Dynamin1 D406A M407A F409A
Purpose: Mammalian expression plasmid of GFP-tagged Dynamin protein.
Depositing lab: Justin Taraska. Depositing organization: National Heart, Lung, and Blood Institute (NHLBI). Publication: Cryo-EM of the dynamin polymer assembled on lipid membrane. Kong L, Sochacki KA, Wang H, Fang S, Canagarajah B, Kehr AD, Rice WJ, Strub MP, Taraska JW, Hinshaw JE. Nature. 2018 Aug;560(7717):258-262. doi: 10.1038/s41586-018-0378-6. Epub 2018 Aug 1. PubMed 30069048.
Backbone
  Vector backbone: pEGFP-N1
  Backbone manufacturer: Clontech
  Vector type: Mammalian Expression
Growth in bacteria
  Bacterial resistance: Kanamycin, 50 μg/mL
  Growth temperature: 37°C
  Growth strain: DH5alpha
  Copy number: High Copy
Gene/Insert
  Gene/Insert name: Dynamin1
  Species: H. sapiens (human)
  Mutation: D406A M407A F409A
  Entrez Gene: DNM1 (a.k.a. DEE31, DNM, EIEE31)
  Promoter: CMV
  Tag / fusion protein: EGFP (C terminal on backbone)
  Cloning method: Unknown
  Sequencing primers: 5′ CMV-F; 3′ SV40-pArev
Terms and licenses: Academic/Nonprofit Terms; Industry Terms: Not Available to Industry
How to cite: pEGFP-N1 Dynamin1 D406A M407A F409A was a gift from Justin Taraska (Addgene plasmid # 112108 ; http://n2t.net/addgene:112108 ; RRID:Addgene_112108)
