>Addgene plasmid #112108 | pEGFP-N1 Dynamin1 D406A M407A F409A | depositor partial sequence | sequence record 211038 | hDynamin1 D406A M407A F409A
ATGGGCAACCGCGGCATGGAAGATCTCATCCCGCTGGTCAACCGGCTGCAAGACGCCTTCTCTGCCATCG
GCCAGAACGCGGACCTCGACCTGCCGCAGATCGCTGTGGTGGGCGGCCAGAGCGCCGGCAAGAGCTCGGT
GCTCGAGAATTTCGTAGGCAGGGACTTCTTGCCTCGAGGATCTGGCATTGTTACCCGACGTCCCCTGGTC
TTGCAGCTGGTCAATGCAACCACAGAATATGCCGAGTTCCTGCACTGCAAGGGAAAGAAATTCACCGACT
TCGAGGAGGTGCGCCTTGAGATCGAGGCCGAGACCGACAGGGTCACCGGCACCAACAAGGGCATCTCGCC
GGTGCCTATCAACCTCCGCGTCTACTCGCCGCACGTGCTGAACCTGACCCTGGTGGACCTGCCCGGAATG
ACCAAGGTCCCGGTGGGGGACCAACCTCCCGACATCGAGTTCCAGATCCGAGACATGCTTATGCAGTTTG
TCACCAAGGAGAACTGCCTCATCCTGGCCGTGTCCCCCGCCAACTCTGACCTGGCCAATTCTGACGCCCT
CAAGGTCGCCAAGGAGGTGGACCCCCAGGGCCAGCGCACCATCGGGGTCATCACCAAGCTGGACCTGATG
GACGAGGGCACAGATGCCCGTGATGTGCTGGAGAACAAGCTGCTCCCCCTGCGCAGAGGCTACATTGGAG
TGGTGAACCGGAGCCAGAAGGACATTGATGGCAAGAAGGACATTACCGCCGCCTTGGCTGCTGAACGAAA
GTTCTTCCTCTCCCATCCATCTTATCGCCACTTGGCTGACCGTATGGGCACGCCCTACCTGCAGAAGGTC
CTCAATCAGCAACTGACGAACCACATCCGGGACACACTGCCGGGGCTGCGGAACAAGCTGCAGAGCCAGC
TACTGTCCATTGAGAAGGAGGTGGAGGAATACAAGAACTTCCGCCCTGATGACCCAGCTCGCAAGACCAA
GGCCCTGCTGCAGATGGTCCAGCAGTTTGCCGTAGACTTTGAGAAGCGCATTGAGGGCTCAGGAGATCAG
ATCGACACCTACGAACTGTCAGGGGGAGCCCGCATTAACCGAATCTTCCACGAGCGCTTCCCTTTCGAGC
TGGTCAAGATGGAGTTTGATGAGAAGGAACTCCGAAGGGAGATCAGCTATGCTATCAAGAATATCCATGG
CATTAGAACGGGGCTGTTTACCCCAGCCGCCGCCGCCGAGACCATTGTGAAAAAGCAGGTGAAGAAGATC
CGAGAACCGTGTCTCAAGTGTGTGGACATGGTTATCTCGGAGCTAATCAGCACCGTTAGACAGTGCACCA
AGAAGCTCCAGCAGTACCCGCGGCTACGGGAGGAGATGGAGCGCATCGTGACCACCCACATCCGGGAGCG
CGAGGGCCGCACTAAGGAGCAGGTCATGCTTCTCATCGATATCGAGCTGGCTTACATGAACACCAACCAT
GAGGACTTCATAGGCTTTGCCAATGCTCAGCAGAGGAGCAACCAGATGAACAAGAAGAAGACTTCAGGGA
ACCAGGATGAGATTCTGGTCATCCGCAAGGGCTGGCTGACTATCAATAATATTGGCATCATGAAAGGGGG
CTCCAAGGAGTACTGGTTTGTGCTGACTGCTGAGAATCTGTCCTGGTACAAGGATGATGAGGAGAAAGAG
AAGAAATACATGCTGTCTGTGGACAACCTCAAGCTGCGGGACGTGGAGAAGGGCTTTATGTCGAGCAAGC
ATATCTTTGCCCTCTTTAACACGGAGCAGAGGAATGTCTACAAGGATTATCGGCAGCTGGAGCTAGCCTG
TGAGACACAGGAGGAGGTGGACAGCTGGAAGGCCTCCTTCCTGAGGGCTGGCGTGTACCCTGAGCGTGTT
GGGGACAAAGAGAAAGCCAGCGAGACCGAGGAGAATGGCTCCGACAGCTTCATGCATTCCATGGACCCAC
AGCTGGAACGGCAAGTGGAGACCATCCGGAATCTTGTGGACTCATACATGGCCATTGTCAACAAGACCGT
GAGGGACCTCATGCCCAAGACCATCATGCACCTCATGATTAACAATACCAAGGAGTTCATCTTCTCGGAG
CTGCTGGCCAACCTGTACTCGTGTGGGGACCAGAACACGCTGATGGAGGAGTCGGCGGAGCAGGCACAGC
GGCGCGACGAGATGCTGCGCATGTACCACGCACTGAAGGAGGCGCTCAGCATCATCGGCAACATCAACAC
GACCACCGTCAGCACGCCCATGCCCCCGCCCGTGGACGACTCCTGGCTGCAGGTGCAGAGCGTACCGGCC
GGACGCAGGTCGCCCACGTCCAGCCCCACGCCGCAGCGCCGAGCCCCCGCCGTGCCCCCAGCCCGGCCCG
GGTCGCGGGGCCCTGCTCCTGGGCCTCCGCCTGCTGGGTCCGCCCTGGGGGGGGCGCCCCCCGTGCCCTC
CAGGCCGGGGGCTTCCCCTGACCCTTTCGGCCCTCCCCCTCAGGTGCCCTCGCGCCCCAACCGCGCCCCG
CCCGGGGTCCCCAGCCGATCGGGTCAGGCAAGTCCATCCCGTCCTGAGAGCCCCAGGCCCCCCTTCGACA
AGCTT
