LOCUS       Exported 7319 bp ds-DNA circular SYN 13-MAY-2021
DEFINITION  Mammalian expression plasmid of GFP-tagged Dynamin protein..
ACCESSION   .
VERSION     .
KEYWORDS    pEGFP-N1 Dynamin1 D406A M407A F409A
SOURCE      synthetic DNA construct
  ORGANISM  synthetic DNA construct
REFERENCE   1 (bases 1 to 7319)
  AUTHORS   Kong L, Sochacki KA, Wang H, Fang S, Canagarajah B, Kehr AD, Rice
            WJ, Strub MP, Taraska JW, Hinshaw JE
  TITLE     Cryo-EM of the dynamin polymer assembled on lipid membrane.
  JOURNAL   Nature. 2018 Aug;560(7717):258-262. doi: 10.1038/s41586-018-0378-6.
            Epub 2018 Aug 1.
  PUBMED    30069048
REFERENCE   2 (bases 1 to 7319)
  AUTHORS   .
  TITLE     Direct Submission
  JOURNAL   Exported May 13, 2021 from SnapGene Server 1.1.58
            http://www.snapgene.com
FEATURES             Location/Qualifiers
     source          1..7319
                     /organism="synthetic DNA construct"
                     /mol_type="other DNA"
     enhancer        61..364
                     /label=CMV enhancer
                     /note="human cytomegalovirus immediate early enhancer"
     promoter        365..568
                     /label=CMV promoter
                     /note="human cytomegalovirus (CMV) immediate early
                     promoter"
     primer_bind     519..539
                     /label=CMV-F
                     /note="Human CMV immediate early promoter, forward primer"
     regulatory      3259..3268
                     /regulatory_class="other"
                     /note="vertebrate consensus sequence for strong initiation
                     of translation (Kozak, 1987)"
     CDS             3265..3984
                     /codon_start=1
                     /product="the original enhanced GFP (Yang et al., 1996)"
                     /label=EGFP
                     /note="mammalian codon-optimized"
                     /translation="MVSKGEELFTGVVPILVELDGDVNGHKFSVSGEGEGDATYGKLTL
                     KFICTTGKLPVPWPTLVTTLTYGVQCFSRYPDHMKQHDFFKSAMPEGYVQERTIFFKDD
                     GNYKTRAEVKFEGDTLVNRIELKGIDFKEDGNILGHKLEYNYNSHNVYIMADKQKNGIK
                     VNFKIRHNIEDGSVQLADHYQQNTPIGDGPVLLPDNHYLSTQSALSKDPNEKRDHMVLL
                     EFVTAAGITLGMDELYK"
     CDS             3265..3981
                     /codon_start=1
                     /product="enhanced GFP"
                     /label=EGFP
                     /translation="MVSKGEELFTGVVPILVELDGDVNGHKFSVSGEGEGDATYGKLTL
                     KFICTTGKLPVPWPTLVTTLTYGVQCFSRYPDHMKQHDFFKSAMPEGYVQERTIFFKDD
                     GNYKTRAEVKFEGDTLVNRIELKGIDFKEDGNILGHKLEYNYNSHNVYIMADKQKNGIK
                     VNFKIRHNIEDGSVQLADHYQQNTPIGDGPVLLPDNHYLSTQSALSKDPNEKRDHMVLL
                     EFVTAAGITLGMDELYK"
     primer_bind     complement(3310..3331)
                     /label=EGFP-N
                     /note="EGFP, reverse primer"
     primer_bind     complement(3571..3590)
                     /label=EXFP-R
                     /note="For distinguishing EGFP variants, reverse primer"
     primer_bind     3918..3939
                     /label=EGFP-C
                     /note="EGFP, forward primer"
     polyA_signal    4107..4228
                     /label=SV40 poly(A) signal
                     /note="SV40 polyadenylation signal"
     primer_bind     complement(4144..4163)
                     /label=SV40pA-R
                     /note="SV40 polyA, reverse primer"
     primer_bind     4198..4217
                     /label=EBV-rev
                     /note="SV40 polyA terminator, reverse primer"
     rep_origin      complement(4235..4690)
                     /direction=LEFT
                     /label=f1 ori
                     /note="f1 bacteriophage origin of replication; arrow
                     indicates direction of (+) strand synthesis"
     primer_bind     complement(4372..4393)
                     /label=F1ori-F
                     /note="F1 origin, forward primer"
     primer_bind     4584..4603
                     /label=F1ori-R
                     /note="F1 origin, reverse primer"
     promoter        4717..4821
                     /gene="bla"
                     /label=AmpR promoter
     promoter        4823..5180
                     /label=SV40 promoter
                     /note="SV40 enhancer and early promoter"
     primer_bind     complement(4846..4866)
                     /label=pBABE 3'
                     /note="SV40 enhancer, reverse primer for pBABE vectors"
     rep_origin      5031..5166
                     /label=SV40 ori
                     /note="SV40 origin of replication"
     primer_bind     5093..5112
                     /label=SV40pro-F
                     /note="SV40 promoter/origin, forward primer"
     CDS             5215..6009
                     /codon_start=1
                     /gene="aph(3')-II (or nptII)"
                     /product="aminoglycoside phosphotransferase from Tn5"
                     /label=NeoR/KanR
                     /note="confers resistance to neomycin, kanamycin, and G418
                     (Geneticin(R))"
                     /translation="MIEQDGLHAGSPAAWVERLFGYDWAQQTIGCSDAAVFRLSAQGRP
                     VLFVKTDLSGALNELQDEAARLSWLATTGVPCAAVLDVVTEAGRDWLLLGEVPGQDLLS
                     SHLAPAEKVSIMADAMRRLHTLDPATCPFDHQAKHRIERARTRMEAGLVDQDDLDEEHQ
                     GLAPAELFARLKASMPDGEDLVVTHGDACLPNIMVENGRFSGFIDCGRLGVADRYQDIA
                     LATRDIAEELGGEWADRFLVLYGIAAPDSQRIAFYRLLDEFF"
     primer_bind     complement(5269..5288)
                     /label=Neo-R
                     /note="Neomycin resistance gene, reverse primer"
     primer_bind     5879..5898
                     /label=Neo-F
                     /note="Neomycin resistance gene, forward primer"
     primer_bind     complement(6197..6216)
                     /label=TK-pA-R
                     /note="Thymidine kinase polyA, reverse primer"
     polyA_signal    6241..6288
                     /label=HSV TK poly(A) signal
                     /note="herpes simplex virus thymidine kinase
                     polyadenylation signal (Cole and Stacy, 1985)"
     rep_origin      6617..7205
                     /direction=RIGHT
                     /label=ori
                     /note="high-copy-number ColE1/pMB1/pBR322/pUC origin of
                     replication"
     primer_bind     7106..7125
                     /label=pBR322ori-F
                     /note="pBR322 origin, forward primer"
ORIGIN
        1 tagttattaa tagtaatcaa ttacggggtc attagttcat agcccatata tggagttccg
       61 cgttacataa cttacggtaa atggcccgcc tggctgaccg cccaacgacc cccgcccatt
      121 gacgtcaata atgacgtatg ttcccatagt aacgccaata gggactttcc attgacgtca
      181 atgggtggag tatttacggt aaactgccca cttggcagta catcaagtgt atcatatgcc
      241 aagtacgccc cctattgacg tcaatgacgg taaatggccc gcctggcatt atgcccagta
      301 catgacctta tgggactttc ctacttggca gtacatctac gtattagtca tcgctattac
      361 catggtgatg cggttttggc agtacatcaa tgggcgtgga tagcggtttg actcacgggg
      421 atttccaagt ctccacccca ttgacgtcaa tgggagtttg ttttggcacc aaaatcaacg
      481 ggactttcca aaatgtcgta acaactccgc cccattgacg caaatgggcg gtaggcgtgt
      541 acggtgggag gtctatataa gcagagctgg tttagtgaac cgtcagatcc gctagcgcta
      601 ccggactcag atcctgccat gggcaaccgc ggcatggaag atctcatccc gctggtcaac
      661 cggctgcaag acgccttctc tgccatcggc cagaacgcgg acctcgacct gccgcagatc
      721 gctgtggtgg gcggccagag cgccggcaag agctcggtgc tcgagaattt cgtaggcagg
      781 gacttcttgc ctcgaggatc tggcattgtt acccgacgtc ccctggtctt gcagctggtc
      841 aatgcaacca cagaatatgc cgagttcctg cactgcaagg gaaagaaatt caccgacttc
      901 gaggaggtgc gccttgagat cgaggccgag accgacaggg tcaccggcac caacaagggc
      961 atctcgccgg tgcctatcaa cctccgcgtc tactcgccgc acgtgctgaa cctgaccctg
     1021 gtggacctgc ccggaatgac caaggtcccg gtgggggacc aacctcccga catcgagttc
     1081 cagatccgag acatgcttat gcagtttgtc accaaggaga actgcctcat cctggccgtg
     1141 tcccccgcca actctgacct ggccaattct gacgccctca aggtcgccaa ggaggtggac
     1201 ccccagggcc agcgcaccat cggggtcatc accaagctgg acctgatgga cgagggcaca
     1261 gatgcccgtg atgtgctgga gaacaagctg ctccccctgc gcagaggcta cattggagtg
     1321 gtgaaccgga gccagaagga cattgatggc aagaaggaca ttaccgccgc cttggctgct
     1381 gaacgaaagt tcttcctctc ccatccatct tatcgccact tggctgaccg tatgggcacg
     1441 ccctacctgc agaaggtcct caatcagcaa ctgacgaacc acatccggga cacactgccg
     1501 gggctgcgga acaagctgca gagccagcta ctgtccattg agaaggaggt ggaggaatac
     1561 aagaacttcc gccctgatga cccagctcgc aagaccaagg ccctgctgca gatggtccag
     1621 cagtttgccg tagactttga gaagcgcatt gagggctcag gagatcagat cgacacctac
     1681 gaactgtcag ggggagcccg cattaaccga atcttccacg agcgcttccc tttcgagctg
     1741 gtcaagatgg agtttgatga gaaggaactc cgaagggaga tcagctatgc tatcaagaat
     1801 atccatggca ttagaacggg gctgtttacc ccagccgccg ccgccgagac cattgtgaaa
     1861 aagcaggtga agaagatccg agaaccgtgt ctcaagtgtg tggacatggt tatctcggag
     1921 ctaatcagca ccgttagaca gtgcaccaag aagctccagc agtacccgcg gctacgggag
     1981 gagatggagc gcatcgtgac cacccacatc cgggagcgcg agggccgcac taaggagcag
     2041 gtcatgcttc tcatcgatat cgagctggct tacatgaaca ccaaccatga ggacttcata
     2101 ggctttgcca atgctcagca gaggagcaac cagatgaaca agaagaagac ttcagggaac
     2161 caggatgaga ttctggtcat ccgcaagggc tggctgacta tcaataatat tggcatcatg
     2221 aaagggggct ccaaggagta ctggtttgtg ctgactgctg agaatctgtc ctggtacaag
     2281 gatgatgagg agaaagagaa gaaatacatg ctgtctgtgg acaacctcaa gctgcgggac
     2341 gtggagaagg gctttatgtc gagcaagcat atctttgccc tctttaacac ggagcagagg
     2401 aatgtctaca aggattatcg gcagctggag ctagcctgtg agacacagga ggaggtggac
     2461 agctggaagg cctccttcct gagggctggc gtgtaccctg agcgtgttgg ggacaaagag
     2521 aaagccagcg agaccgagga gaatggctcc gacagcttca tgcattccat ggacccacag
     2581 ctggaacggc aagtggagac catccggaat cttgtggact catacatggc cattgtcaac
     2641 aagaccgtga gggacctcat gcccaagacc atcatgcacc tcatgattaa caataccaag
     2701 gagttcatct tctcggagct gctggccaac ctgtactcgt gtggggacca gaacacgctg
     2761 atggaggagt cggcggagca ggcacagcgg cgcgacgaga tgctgcgcat gtaccacgca
     2821 ctgaaggagg cgctcagcat catcggcaac atcaacacga ccaccgtcag cacgcccatg
     2881 cccccgcccg tggacgactc ctggctgcag gtgcagagcg taccggccgg acgcaggtcg
     2941 cccacgtcca gccccacgcc gcagcgccga gcccccgccg tgcccccagc ccggcccggg
     3001 tcgcggggcc ctgctcctgg gcctccgcct gctgggtccg ccctgggggg ggcgcccccc
     3061 gtgccctcca ggccgggggc ttcccctgac cctttcggcc ctccccctca ggtgccctcg
     3121 cgccccaacc gcgccccgcc cggggtcccc agccgatcgg gtcaggcaag tccatcccgt
     3181 cctgagagcc ccaggccccc cttcgacaag cttcgaattc tgcagtcgac ggtaccgcgg
     3241 gcccgggatc caccggtcgc caccatggtg agcaagggcg aggagctgtt caccggggtg
     3301 gtgcccatcc tggtcgagct ggacggcgac gtaaacggcc acaagttcag cgtgtccggc
     3361 gagggcgagg gcgatgccac ctacggcaag ctgaccctga agttcatctg caccaccggc
     3421 aagctgcccg tgccctggcc caccctcgtg accaccctga cctacggcgt gcagtgcttc
     3481 agccgctacc ccgaccacat gaagcagcac gacttcttca agtccgccat gcccgaaggc
     3541 tacgtccagg agcgcaccat cttcttcaag gacgacggca actacaagac ccgcgccgag
     3601 gtgaagttcg agggcgacac cctggtgaac cgcatcgagc tgaagggcat cgacttcaag
     3661 gaggacggca acatcctggg gcacaagctg gagtacaact acaacagcca caacgtctat
     3721 atcatggccg acaagcagaa gaacggcatc aaggtgaact tcaagatccg ccacaacatc
     3781 gaggacggca gcgtgcagct cgccgaccac taccagcaga acacccccat cggcgacggc
     3841 cccgtgctgc tgcccgacaa ccactacctg agcacccagt ccgccctgag caaagacccc
     3901 aacgagaagc gcgatcacat ggtcctgctg gagttcgtga ccgccgccgg gatcactctc
     3961 ggcatggacg agctgtacaa gtaaagcggc cgcgactcta gatcataatc agccatacca
     4021 catttgtaga ggttttactt gctttaaaaa acctcccaca cctccccctg aacctgaaac
     4081 ataaaatgaa tgcaattgtt gttgttaact tgtttattgc agcttataat ggttacaaat
     4141 aaagcaatag catcacaaat ttcacaaata aagcattttt ttcactgcat tctagttgtg
     4201 gtttgtccaa actcatcaat gtatcttaag gcgtaaattg taagcgttaa tattttgtta
     4261 aaattcgcgt taaatttttg ttaaatcagc tcatttttta accaataggc cgaaatcggc
     4321 aaaatccctt ataaatcaaa agaatagacc gagatagggt tgagtgttgt tccagtttgg
     4381 aacaagagtc cactattaaa gaacgtggac tccaacgtca aaggnnnnnn nnnnnnnnnn
     4441 nnnnnnnnnn nnnnnnnnnn nnnnnnnnnn nnntnnnnnn nnnnnnnnnn nnnnnnnnnn
     4501 nnnnnnnnnn nnnnnnnnnn nnnnnnnnnn nnnnnnnnnn nnnnnnnnnn nnnnnnnnnn
     4561 nnnnngnnnn nnnnnnnnnn nnnnnnnnnn nnnnnnnnnn nnnnnnnnnn nnnnnnnnnn
     4621 nnnnnnnnnn nnnnnnnnnn nnnnnnnnnn nnnnnnnnnn nnnnnnnnnn nnnnnnnnnn
     4681 nnnnnnnnnn caggtggcac ttttcgggga aatgtgcgcg gaacccctat ttgtttattt
     4741 ttctaaatac attcaaatat gtatccgctc atgagacaat aaccctgata aatgcttcaa
     4801 taatattgaa aaaggaagag tcctgaggcg gaaagaacca gctgtggaat gtgtgtcagt
     4861 tagggtgtgg aaagtcccca ggctccccag caggcagaag tatgcaaagc atgcatctca
     4921 attagtcagc aaccaggtgt ggaaagtccc caggctcccc agcaggcaga agtatgcaaa
     4981 gcatgcatct caattagtca gcaaccatag tcccgcccct aactccgccc atcccgcccc
     5041 taactccgcc cagttccgcc cattctccgc cccatggctg actaattttt tttatttatg
     5101 cagaggccga ggccgcctcg gcctctgagc tattccagaa gtagtgagga ggcttttttg
     5161 gaggcctagg cttttgcaaa gatcgatcaa gagacaggat gaggatcgtt tcgcatgatt
     5221 gaacaagatg gattgcacgc aggttctccg gccgcttggg tggagaggct attcggctat
     5281 gactgggcac aacagacaat cggctgctct gatgccgccg tgttccggct gtcagcgcag
     5341 gggcgcccgg ttctttttgt caagaccgac ctgtccggtg ccctgaatga actgcaagac
     5401 gaggcagcgc ggctatcgtg gctggccacg acgggcgttc cttgcgcagc tgtgctcgac
     5461 gttgtcactg aagcgggaag ggactggctg ctattgggcg aagtgccggg gcaggatctc
     5521 ctgtcatctc accttgctcc tgccgagaaa gtatccatca tggctgatgc aatgcggcgg
     5581 ctgcatacgc ttgatccggc tacctgccca ttcgaccacc aagcgaaaca tcgcatcgag
     5641 cgagcacgta ctcggatgga agccggtctt gtcgatcagg atgatctgga cgaagagcat
     5701 caggggctcg cgccagccga actgttcgcc aggctcaagg cgagcatgcc cgacggcgag
     5761 gatctcgtcg tgacccatgg cgatgcctgc ttgccgaata tcatggtgga aaatggccgc
     5821 ttttctggat tcatcgactg tggccggctg ggtgtggcgg accgctatca ggacatagcg
     5881 ttggctaccc gtgatattgc tgaagagctt ggcggcgaat gggctgaccg cttcctcgtg
     5941 ctttacggta tcgccgctcc cgattcgcag cgcatcgcct tctatcgcct tcttgacgag
     6001 ttcttctgag cgggactctg gggttcgaaa tgaccgacca agcgacgccc aacctgccat
     6061 cacgagattt cgattccacc gccgccttct atgaaaggtt gggcttcgga atcgttttcc
     6121 gggacgccgg ctggatgatc ctccagcgcg gggatctcat gctggagttc ttcgcccacc
     6181 ctagggggag gctaactgaa acacggaagg agacaatacc ggaaggaacc cgcgctatga
     6241 cggcaataaa aagacagaat aaaacgcacg gtgttgggtc gtttgttcat aaacgcgggg
     6301 ttcggtccca gggctggcac tctgtcgata ccccaccgag accccattgg ggccaatacg
     6361 cccgcgtttc ttccttttcc ccaccccacc ccccaagttc gggtgaaggc ccagggctcg
     6421 cagccaacgt cggggcggca ggccctgcca tagcctcagg ttactcatat atactttaga
     6481 ttgatttaaa acttcatttt taatttaaaa ggatctaggt gaagatcctt tttgataatc
     6541 tcatgaccaa aatcccttaa cgtgagtttt cgttccactg agcgtcagac cccgtagaaa
     6601 agatcaaagg atcttcttga gatccttttt ttctgcgcgt aatctgctgc ttgcaaacaa
     6661 aaaaaccacc gctaccagcg gtggtttgtt tgccggatca agagctacca actctttttc
     6721 cgaaggtaac tggcttcagc agagcgcaga taccaaatac tgtccttcta gtgtagccgt
     6781 agttaggcca ccacttcaag aactctgtag caccgcctac atacctcgct ctgctaatcc
     6841 tgttaccagt ggctgctgcc agtggcgata agtcgtgtct taccgggttg gactcaagac
     6901 gatagttacc ggataaggcg cagcggtcgg gctgaacggg gggttcgtgc acacagccca
     6961 gcttggagcg aacgacctac accgaactga gatacctaca gcgtgagcta tgagaaagcg
     7021 ccacgcttcc cgaagggaga aaggcggaca ggtatccggt aagcggcagg gtcggaacag
     7081 gagagcgcac gagggagctt ccagggggaa acgcctggta tctttatagt cctgtcgggt
     7141 ttcgccacct ctgacttgag cgtcgatttt tgtgatgctc gtcagggggg cggagcctat
     7201 ggaaaaacgc cagcaacgcg gcctttttac ggttcctggc cttttgctgg ccttttgctc
     7261 acatgttctt tcctgcgtta tcccctgatt ctgtggataa ccgtattacc gccatgcat
//
